Addgene plasmid #55778: Cer(159-238)-beta-5 in pcDNAI/Amp
Purpose: A carboxyl-terminal mCerulean fragment was fused to Gbeta-5. When co-expressed with an amino terminal mCerulean fragment fused to a Ggamma subunit, a fluorescent signal is produced.
Depositing lab: Catherine Berlot. Depositing organization: Geisinger Health Center. Publication: Live cell analysis of G protein beta5 complex formation, function, and targeting. Yost EA, Mervine SM, Sabo JL, Hynes TR, Berlot CH. Mol Pharmacol. 2007 Oct;72(4):812-25. Epub 2007 Jun 27. 10.1124/mol.107.038075 PubMed 17596375.
Backbone
  Vector backbone: pcDNAI/Amp
  Backbone manufacturer: Invitrogen
  Backbone size w/o insert (bp): 4800
  Total vector size (bp): 6097
  Modifications to backbone: A BglII site was introduced into the polylinker of pcDNAI/Amp 3' to the BamHI site.
  Vector type: Mammalian Expression
Growth in bacteria
  Bacterial resistance: Ampicillin, 100 μg/mL
  Growth temperature: 37°C
  Growth strain: DH10B
  Copy number: High Copy
Gene/Insert
  Gene/Insert name: Cer(159-238)-beta-5 (alt name: gnb5)
  Species: H. sapiens (human); Aequorea victoria
  Insert size (bp): 1297
  Mutation: GBeta-5 was amplified via PCR, which added an N-terminal linker sequence (RSIAT), a 5' BamHI site, and a 3' BglII site. Cloning into the BglII site of Cer(1-158) destroyed the BamHI site.
  Entrez Gene: GNB5 (a.k.a. GB5, HG2E, IDDCA, LADCI, LDMLS1, LDMLS2, gbeta5)
  Promoter: CMV
  Tag / fusion protein: mCer(159-238) was fused to the amino terminus of Gbeta5. (N terminal on insert)
  Cloning method: Restriction Enzyme; 5′ cloning site BamHI (not destroyed); 3′ cloning site BglII (not destroyed)
  Sequencing primers: 5′ T7; 3′ SP6
Resource information
  A portion of this plasmid was derived from a plasmid made by: Monomeric Cerulean obtained from David Piston, Vanderbilt University, Nashville, TN. Beta-5 cDNA was obtained from Janet Robishaw, Weis Center for Research, Geisinger Clinic, Danville, PA.
Terms and licenses: Academic/Nonprofit Terms; Industry Terms: Not Available to Industry
Depositor comments: Reference for monomeric Cerulean: Rizzo MA, Springer GH, Granada B, Piston DW. An improved cyan fluorescent protein variant useful for FRET. Nat Biotechnol. 2004;22(4):445-9. PubMed PMID: 14990965.
How to cite: Cer(159-238)-beta-5 in pcDNAI/Amp was a gift from Catherine Berlot (Addgene plasmid # 55778 ; http://n2t.net/addgene:55778 ; RRID:Addgene_55778)
