[The description below was written by a language model from this plasmid's Addgene catalogue record and pLannotate feature annotations shown in this document.]
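Description:
Cer(159-238)-beta-5 in pcDNAI/Amp is a 6.1 kb mammalian expression plasmid built on the Invitrogen pcDNAI/Amp backbone, modified by adding a BglII site to the polylinker 3' of the BamHI site. It is maintained in E. coli at high copy through a ColE1/pUC-type origin and selected with ampicillin via the bla gene. An f1 origin is also present. The backbone carries an SV40 origin of replication, along with fragments of polyomavirus capsid genes that the automated annotation picks up as non-functional remnants of the vector's viral-derived sequences.

The payload is a bimolecular fluorescence complementation (BiFC) half. The carboxyl-terminal fragment of monomeric Cerulean (residues 159-238, from Aequorea victoria GFP lineage) is fused to the amino terminus of the human G protein beta-5 subunit (GNB5) through a short RSIAT linker added by PCR. The feature table labels the fluorescent protein fragment as the mVenus-derived VC155, probably because the C-terminal portions of these GFP variants are very similar; the catalogue record identifies it as mCerulean. Expression is driven by the CMV immediate early enhancer and promoter, and the transcript is processed using the SV40 small t intron and SV40 polyadenylation signal downstream. T7 and SP6 promoters flank the insert and serve as sequencing primer sites.

On its own the fragment should not fluoresce. When co-expressed with an amino-terminal mCerulean fragment fused to a G gamma subunit, association of the two partners reconstitutes the fluorophore and produces a cyan signal. This supports live-cell imaging of beta-5 complex formation, function and subcellular targeting.
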