Features (pLannotate 1.2.2; 21 found; start..end, strand, type, name):
      2..570     +  rep_origin     ori: high-copy-number ColE1/pMB1/pBR322/pUC origin of replication
    603..1061    -  rep_origin     f1 ori (sequence partly withheld): f1 bacteriophage origin of replication; arrow indicates direction of (+) strand synthesis
   1049..1170    -  CDS            M13 gene IV (fragment) (sequence partly withheld): pIV; IV; phage assembly
   1272..1376    +  promoter       AmpR promoter: bla
   1377..2237    +  CDS            AmpR: β-lactamase; bla; confers resistance to ampicillin, carbenicillin, and related antibiotics
   2310..2689    +  enhancer       CMV enhancer: human cytomegalovirus immediate early enhancer
   2690..2893    +  promoter       CMV promoter: human cytomegalovirus (CMV) immediate early promoter
   2889..2922    +  LTR            5' LTR (truncated) (fragment): truncated 5' long terminal repeat (LTR) from HIV-1
   2938..2956    +  promoter       T7 promoter: promoter for bacteriophage T7 RNA polymerase
   3000..3242    +  CDS            VC155: C-terminal fragment of mVenus for use in bimolecular fluorescence complementation (BiFC) (Kodama and Hu, 2010)
   3258..4316    +  CDS            GNB5 (fragment): GNB5_HUMAN - Experimental evidence at protein level: Swiss-Prot protein existence level 1. Enhances GTPase-activating protein (GAP) activity of regulator of G protein signaling (RGS) proteins, hence involved in the termination of the signaling initiated by the G protein coupled receptors (GPCRs) by accelerating the GTP hydrolysis on the G-alpha subunits, thereby promoting their inactivation (Probable). Increases RGS9 GTPase-activating protein (GAP) activity, hence contributes to the deactivation of G protein signaling initiated by D(2) dopamine receptors (PubMed:27677260). May play an importan
   4369..4387    -  promoter       SP6 promoter: promoter for bacteriophage SP6 RNA polymerase
   4395..4469    +  CDS            small t antigen (fragment): SV40 (simian virus 40) small t antigen
   4471..4536    +  intron         small t intron: SV40 (simian virus 40) small t antigen intron
   4666..4686    +  CDS            SV40 NLS: nuclear localization signal of SV40 (simian virus 40) large T antigen
   4693..4827    +  CDS            LT_POVHA (fragment): Protein inferred from homology: Swiss-Prot protein existence level 3. Isoform large T antigen is a key early protein essential for both driving viral replication and inducing cellular transformation. Plays a role in viral genome replication by driving entry of quiescent cells into the cell cycle and by autoregulating the synthesis of viral early mRNA. Displays highly oncogenic activities by corrupting the host cellular checkpoint mechanisms that guard cell division and the transcription, replication, and repair of DNA. Participates in the modulation of cellular gene expression preceeding viral
   4852..4935    +  CDS            large T antigen (fragment): large T antigen from SV40 (simian virus 40)
   4958..5092    +  polyA_signal   SV40 poly(A) signal: SV40 polyadenylation signal
   5093..5461    -  CDS            VP2_POVMA (fragment): Experimental evidence at protein level: Swiss-Prot protein existence level 1. [Isoform VP3]: structural protein that resides within the core of the capsid surrounded by 72 VP1 pentamers. Following virus endocytosis and trafficking to the endoplasmic reticulum, VP2 and VP3 form oligomers and integrate into the endoplasmic reticulum membrane. Heterooligomer VP2-VP3 may create a viroporin for transporting the viral genome across the endoplasmic reticulum membrane to the cytoplasm. Nuclear entry of the viral DNA involves the selective exposure and importin recognition of VP2 or Vp3 nuclear localiz
   5829..5927    -  CDS            VP1_POVMP (fragment): Experimental evidence at protein level: Swiss-Prot protein existence level 1. Forms an icosahedral capsid with a T=7 symmetry and a 40 nm diameter. The capsid is composed of 72 pentamers linked to each other by disulfide bonds and associated with VP2 or VP3 proteins. Interacts with terminal alpha(2,3)-linked sialic acids on the cell surface to provide virion attachment to target cell. This attachment induces virion internalization predominantly through caveolin-mediated endocytosis. Once attached, the virion is internalized by caveolin- mediated endocytosis and traffics to the endoplasmic reti
   5938..6073    +  rep_origin     SV40 ori: SV40 origin of replication
>Addgene plasmid #55778 | Cer(159-238)-beta-5 in pcDNAI/Amp | depositor full sequence | sequence record 114869 | Cer(159-238)-beta-5 in pcDNAI/Amp sequence 6097 bps
GGCGTAATCTGCTGCTTGCAAACAAAAAAACCACCGCTACCAGCGGTGGTTTGTTTGCCGGATCAAGAGC
TACCAACTCTTTTTCCGAAGGTAACTGGCTTCAGCAGAGCGCAGATACCAAATACTGTCCTTCTAGTGTA
GCCGTAGTTAGGCCACCACTTCAAGAACTCTGTAGCACCGCCTACATACCTCGCTCTGCTAATCCTGTTA
CCAGTGGCTGCTGCCAGTGGCGATAAGTCGTGTCTTACCGGGTTGGACTCAAGACGATAGTTACCGGATA
AGGCGCAGCGGTCGGGCTGAACGGGGGGTTCGTGCACACAGCCCAGCTTGGAGCGAACGACCTACACCGA
ACTGAGATACCTACAGCGTGAGCATTGAGAAAGCGCCACGCTTCCCGAAGGGAGAAAGGCGGACAGGTAT
CCGGTAAGCGGCAGGGTCGGAACAGGAGAGCGCACGAGGGAGCTTCCAGGGGGAAACGCCTGGTATCTTT
ATAGTCCTGTCGGGTTTCGCCACCTCTGACTTGAGCGTCGATTTTTGTGATGCTCGTCAGGGGGGCGGAG
CCTATGGAAAAACGCCAGCAACGCAAGCTAGCTTCTAGCTAGAAATTGTAAACGTTAATATTTTGTTAAA
ATTCGCGTTAAATTTTTGTTAAATCAGCTCATTTTTTAACCAATAGGCCGAAATCGGCAAAATCCCTTAT
AAATCAAAAGAATAGCCCGAGATAGGGT
[37 nt withheld, positions 729-765]
AAAGAACGTGGACTCCAACGTCAAAGGGCGAAAAACCGTCTATCAGGGCGATGGCC
[115 nt withheld, positions 822-936]
G
[144 nt withheld, positions 938-1081]
ACCGTATAACGTGCTTTCCTCGTTG
[64 nt withheld, positions 1107-1170]
CTGGATTACCAAAGGGCCTCGTGATACGCCTATTTTTATAGGTTAATGTCATGATAATAATGGTTTCTTA
GACGTCAGGTGGCACTTTTCGGGGAAATGTGCGCGGAACCCCTATTTGTTTATTTTTCTAAATACATTCA
AATATGTATCCGCTCATGAGACAATAACCCTGATAAATGCTTCAATAATATTGAAAAAGGAAGAGTATGA
GTATTCAACATTTCCGTGTCGCCCTTATTCCCTTTTTTGCGGCATTTTGCCTTCCTGTTTTTGCTCACCC
AGAAACGCTGGTGAAAGTAAAAGATGCTGAAGATCAGTTGGGTGCACGAGTGGGTTACATCGAACTGGAT
CTCAACAGCGGTAAGATCCTTGAGAGTTTTCGCCCCGAAGAACGTTTTCCAATGATGAGCACTTTTAAAG
TTCTGCTATGTGGCGCGGTATTATCCCGTGTTGACGCCGGGCAAGAGCAACTCGGTCGCCGCATACACTA
TTCTCAGAATGACTTGGTTGAGTACTCACCAGTCACAGAAAAGCATCTTACGGATGGCATGACAGTAAGA
GAATTATGCAGTGCTGCCATAACCATGAGTGATAACACTGCGGCCAACTTACTTCTGACAACGATCGGAG
GACCGAAGGAGCTAACCGCTTTTTTGCACAACATGGGGGATCATGTAACTCGCCTTGATCGTTGGGAACC
GGAGCTGAATGAAGCCATACCAAACGACGAGCGTGACACCACGATGCCTGCAGCAATGGCAACAACGTTG
CGCAAACTATTAACTGGCGAACTACTTACTCTAGCTTCCCGGCAACAATTAATAGACTGGATGGAGGCGG
ATAAAGTTGCAGGACCACTTCTGCGCTCGGCCCTTCCGGCTGGCTGGTTTATTGCTGATAAATCTGGAGC
CGGTGAGCGTGGGTCTCGCGGTATCATTGCAGCACTGGGGCCAGATGGTAAGCCCTCCCGTATCGTAGTT
ATCTACACGACGGGGAGTCAGGCAACTATGGATGAACGAAATAGACAGATCGCTGAGATAGGTGCCTCAC
TGATTAAGCATTGGTAACTGTCAGACCAAGTTTACTCATATATACTTTAGATTGATTTAAAACTTCATTT
TTAATTTCTCTAGCGCGTTGACATTGATTATTGACTAGTTATTAATAGTAATCAATTACGGGGTCATTAG
TTCATAGCCCATATATGGAGTTCCGCGTTACATAACTTACGGTAAATGGCCCGCCTGGCTGACCGCCCAA
CGACCCCCGCCCATTGACGTCAATAATGACGTATGTTCCCATAGTAACGCCAATAGGGACTTTCCATTGA
CGTCAATGGGTGGACTATTTACGGTAAACTGCCCACTTGGCAGTACATCAAGTGTATCATATGCCAAGTA
CGCCCCCTATTGACGTCAATGACGGTAAATGGCCCGCCTGGCATTATGCCCAGTACATGACCTTATGGGA
CTTTCCTACTTGGCAGTACATCTACGTATTAGTCATCGCTATTACCATGGTGATGCGGTTTTGGCAGTAC
ATCAATGGGCGTGGATAGCGGTTTGACTCACGGGGATTTCCAAGTCTCCACCCCATTGACGTCAATGGGA
GTTTGTTTTGGCACCAAAATCAACGGGACTTTCCAAAATGTCGTAACAACTCCGCCCCATTGACGCAAAT
GGGCGGTAGGCGTGTACGGTGGGAGGTCTATATAAGCAGAGCTCTCTGGCTAACTAGAGAACCCACTGCT
TACTGGCTTATCGAAATTAATACGACTCACTATAGGGAGACCCAAGCTTGGTACCGAGCTCGGATCCGCC
ACCATGGGCAAGAACGGCATCAAGGCCCACTTCAAGATCCGCCACAACATCGAGGACGGCAGCGTGCAGC
TCGCCGACCACTACCAGCAGAACACCCCCATCGGCGACGGCCCCGTGCTGCTGCCCGACAACCACTACCT
GAGCACCCAGTCCAAGCTGAGCAAAGACCCCAACGAGAAGCGCGATCACATGGTCCTGCTGGAGTTCGTG
ACCGCCGCCGGGATCACTCTCGGCATGGACGAGCTGTACAAGAGATCCATCGCAACCATGGCAACCGAGG
GGCTGCACGAGAACGAGACGCTGGCGTCGCTGAAGAGCGAGGCCGAGAGCCTCAAGGGCAAGCTGGAGGA
GGAGCGAGCCAAGCTGCACGATGTGGAGCTGCACCAGGTGGCGGAGCGGGTGGAGGCCCTGGGGCAGTTT
GTCATGAAGACCAGAAGGACCCTCAAAGGCCACGGGAACAAAGTCCTGTGCATGGACTGGTGCAAAGATA
AGAGGAGGATCGTGAGCTCGTCACAGGATGGGAAGGTGATCGTGTGGGATTCCTTCACCACAAACAAGGA
GCACGCGGTCACCATGCCCTGCACGTGGGTGATGGCATGTGCTTATGCCCCATCGGGATGTGCCATTGCT
TGTGGTGGTTTGGATAATAAGTGTTCTGTGTACCCCTTGACGTTTGACAAAAATGAAAACATGGCTGCCA
AAAAGAAGTCTGTTGCTATGCACACCAACTACCTGTCGGCCTGCAGCTTCACCAACTCTGACATGCAGAT
CCTGACAGCGAGCGGCGATGGCACATGTGCCCTGTGGGACGTGGAGAGCGGGCAGCTGCTGCAGAGCTTC
CACGGACATGGGGCTGACGTCCTCTGCTTGGACCTGGCCCCCTCAGAAACTGGAAACACCTTCGTGTCTG
GGGGATGTGACAAGAAAGCCATGGTGTGGGACATGCGCTCCGGCCAGTGCGTGCAGGCCTTTGAAACACA
TGAATCTGACATCAACAGTGTCCGGTACTACCCCAGTGGAGATGCCTTTGCTTCAGGGTCAGATGACGCT
ACGTGTCGCCTCTATGACCTGCGGGCAGATAGGGAGGTTGCCATCTATTCCAAAGAAAGCATCATATTTG
GAGCATCCAGCGTGGACTTCTCCCTCAGTGGTCGCCTGCTGTTTGCTGGATACAATGATTACACTATCAA
CGTCTGGGATGTTCTCAAAGGGTCCCGGGTCTCCATCCTGTTTGGACATGAAAACCGCGTTAGCACTCTA
CGAGTTTCCCCCGATGGGACTGCTTTCTGCTCTGGATCATGGGATCATACCCTCAGAGTCTGGGCCTAAA
GATCTATCACACTGGCGGCCGCTCGAGCATGCATCTAGAGGGCCCTATTCTATAGTGTCACCTAAATGCT
AGAGGATCTTTGTGAAGGAACCTTACTTCTGTGGTGTGACATAATTGGACAAACTACCTACAGAGATTTA
AAGCTCTAAGGTAAATATAAAATTTTTAAGTGTATAATGTGTTAAACTACTGATTCTAATTGTTTGTGTA
TTTTAGATTCCAACCTATGGAACTGATGAATGGGAGCAGTGGTGGAATGCCTTTAATGAGGAAAACCTGT
TTTGCTCAGAAGAAATGCCATCTAGTGATGATGAGGCTACTGCTGACTCTCAACATTCTACTCCTCCAAA
AAAGAAGAGAAAGGTAGAAGACCCCAAGGACTTTCCTTCAGAATTGCTAAGTTTTTTGAGTCATGCTGTG
TTTAGTAATAGAACTCTTGCTTGCTTTGCTATTTACACCACAAAGGAAAAAGCTGCACTGCTATACAAGA
AAATTATGGAAAAATATTTGATGTATAGTGCCTTGACTAGAGATCATAATCAGCCATACCACATTTGTAG
AGGTTTTACTTGCTTTAAAAAACCTCCCACACCTCCCCCTGAACCTGAAACATAAAATGAATGCAATTGT
TGTTGTTAACTTGTTTATTGCAGCTTATAATGGTTACAAATAAAGCAATAGCATCACAAATTTCACAAAT
AAAGCATTTTTTTCACTGCATTCTAGTTGTGGTTTGTCCAAACTCATCAATGTATCTTATCATGTCTGGA
TCATCCCGCCATGGTATCAACGCCATATTTCTATTTACAGTAGGGACCTCTTCGTTGTGTAGGTACCGCT
GTATTCCTAGGGAAATAGTAGAGGCACCTTGAACTGTCTGCATCAGCCATATAGCCCCCGCTGTTCGACT
TACAAACACAGGCACAGTACTGACAAACCCATACACCTCCTCTGAAATACCCATAGTTGCTAGGGCTGTC
TCCGAACTCATTACACCCTCCAAAGTCAGAGCTGTAATTTCGCCATCAAGGGCAGCGAGGGCTTCTCCAG
ATAAAATAGCTTCTGCCGAGAGTCCCGTAAGGGTAGACACTTCAGCTAATCCCTCGATGAGGTCTACTAG
AATAGTCAGTGCGGCTCCCATTTTGAAAATTCACTTACTTGATCAGCTTCAGAAGATGGCGGAGGGCCTC
CAACACAGTAATTTTCCTCCCGACTCTTAAAATAGAAAATGTCAAGTCAGTTAAGCAGGAAGTGGACTAA
CTGACGCAGCTGGCCGTGCGACATCCTCTTTTAATTAGTTGCTAGGCAACGCCCTCCAGAGGGCGTGTGG
TTTTGCAAGAGGAAGCAAAAGCCTCTCCACCCAGGCCTAGAATGTTTCCACCCAATCATTACTATGACAA
CAGCTGTTTTTTTTAGTATTAAGCAGAGGCCGGGGACCCCTGGGCCCGCTTACTCTGGAGAAAAAGAAGA
GAGGCATTGTAGAGGCTTCCAGAGGCAACTTGTCAAAACAGGACTGCTTCTATTTCTGTCACACTGTCTG
GCCCTGTCACAAGGTCCAGCACCTCCATACCCCCTTTAATAAGCAGTTTGGGAACGGGTGCGGGTCTTAC
TCCGCCCATCCCGCCCCTAACTCCGCCCAGTTCCGCCCATTCTCCGCCCCATGGCTGACTAATTTTTTTT
ATTTATGCAGAGGCCGAGGCCGCCTCGGCCTCTGAGCTATTCCAGAAGTAGTGAGGAGGCTTTTTTGGAG
GCCTAGGCTTTTGCAAAAAGCTAATTC
