>Addgene plasmid #55778 | Cer(159-238)-beta-5 in pcDNAI/Amp | addgene partial sequence | sequence record 119268 | CMV-F 5'-CGCAAATGGGCGGTAGGCGTG-3'
TCTCTGGCTAACTAGAGAACCCACTGCTTACTGGCTTATCGAAATTAATACGACTCACTATAGGGAGACC
CAAGCTTGGTACCGAGCTCGGATCCGCCACCATGGGCAAGAACGGCATCAAGGCCCACTTCAAGATCCGC
CACAACATCGAGGACGGCAGCGTGCAGCTCGCCGACCACTACCAGCAGAACACCCCCATCGGCGACGGCC
CCGTGCTGCTGCCCGACAACCACTACCTGAGCACCCAGTCCAAGCTGAGCAAAGACCCCAACGAGAAGCG
CGATCACATGGTCCTGCTGGAGTTCGTGACCGCCGCCGGGATCACTCTCGGCATGGACGAGCTGTACAAG
AGATCCATCGCAACCATGGCAACCGAGGGGCTGCACGAGAACGAGACGCTGGCGTCGCTGAAGAGCGAGG
CCGAGAGCCTCAAGGGCAAGCTGGAGGAGGAGCGAGCCAAGCTGCACGATGTGGAGCTGCACCAGGTGGC
GGAGCGGGTGGAGGCCCTGGGGCAGTTTGTCATGAAGACCAGAAGGACCCTCAAAGGCCACGGGAACAAA
GTCCTGTGCATGGACTGGTGCAAAGATAAGAGGAGGATCGTGAGCTCGTCACAGGATGGGAAGGTGATCG
TGTGGGATTCCTTCACCACAAACAAGGAGCACGCGGTCACCATGCCCTGCACGTGGGTGATGGCATGTGC
TTATGCCCCATCGGGATGTGCCATTGCTTGTGG
