>Addgene plasmid #55778 | Cer(159-238)-beta-5 in pcDNAI/Amp | addgene partial sequence | sequence record 119269 | SP6 5'-ATTTAGGTGACACTATAG-3'
CTCGAGCGGCCGCCAGTGTGATAGATCTTTAGGCCCAGACTCTGAGGGTATGATCCCATGATCCAGAGCA
GAAAGCAGTCCCATCGGGGGAAACTCGTAGAGTGCTAACGCGGTTTTCATGTCCAAACAGGATGGAGACC
CGGGACCCTTTGAGAACATCCCAGACGTTGATAGTGTAATCATTGTATCCAGCAAACAGCAGGCGACCAC
TGAGGGAGAAGTCCACGCTGGATGCTCCAAATATGATGCTTTCTTTGGAATAGATGGCAACCTCCCTATC
TGCCCGCAGGTCATAGAGGCGACACGTAGCGTCATCTGACCCTGAAGCAAAGGCATCTCCACTGGGGTAG
TACCGGACACTGTTGATGTCAGATTCATGTGTTTCAAAGGCCTGCACGCACTGGCCGGAGCGCATGTCCC
ACACCATGGCTTTCTTGTCACATCCCCCAGACACGAAGGTGTTTCCAGTTTCTGAGGGGGCCAGGTCCAA
GCAGAGGACGTCAGCCCCATGTCCGTGGAAGCTCTGCAGCAGCTGCCCGCTCTCCACGTCCCACAGGGCA
CATGTGCCATCGCCGCTCGCTGTCAGGATCTGCATGTCAGAGTTGGTGAAGCTGCAGGCCGACAGGTAGT
TGGTGTGCATAGCAACAGACTTCTTTTTGGCAGCCATGTTTTCATTTTTGTCAAACGTCAAGGGGTACAC
AGAACACTTATTATCCAAACCACCACAAGCAATGGCACATCCC
